>Addgene plasmid #167556 | pRMCD28 | addgene full sequence | sequence record 333117 | Addgene NGS Result
TTGGTAACTGTCAGACCAAGTTTACTCATATATACTTTAGATTGATTTAAAACTTCATTTTTAATTTAAA
AGGATCTAGGTGAAGATCCTTTTTGATAATCTCATGACCAAAATCCCTTAACGTGAGTTTTCGTTCCACT
GAGCGTCAGATCTCTGTTCGGGGGTTCACTGACGCTGCGTGACTACGATGGTCAGGTTGCGGAGGCTATG
GCCCTGGTACGAGCGCTGAACAAAATGACGAAAGCAGGTATGCCTGAAAGCGTGCGTATTGCCTGAAAAC
ACAACCCGCTACGGGGGAGACTTACCCGAAATCTGATTTATTCAACAAAGCCACTTTCAGTATGGATTTG
GGTGTTACGGGGGGGGGTTGGTGCTTAAAATCGCGCTGAGGATTTCTGATGGTGTTAAGCGGGCGGTTTT
GAGATGTAAACTCGCCCGTTTAACATAATGGATCTTGCGCGCACCGCCCGAACACCACTCGCCACAAAAA
ACCGCCGGAACGTCCAAAAGTACGGGTTTTGCTGCCCGCAAACGGGCTGTTCTGGTGTTGCTAGTTTGTT
ATCAGAATCGCAGATCCGGCTTCAGCCGGTTTGCCGGCTGAAAGCGCTATTTCTTCCAGAATTGCCATGA
TTTTTTCCCCACGGGAGGCGTCACTGGCTCCCGTGTTGTCGGCAGCTTTGATTCGATAAGCAGCATCGCC
TGTTTCAGGCTGTCTATGTGTGACTGTTGAGCTGTAACAAGTTGTCTCAGGTGTTCAATTTCATGTTCTA
GTTGCTTTGTTTTACTGGTTTCACCTGTTCTATTAGGTGTTACATGCTGTTCATCTGTTACATTGTCGAT
CTGTTCATGGTGAACAGCTTTGAATGCACCAAAAACTCGTAAAAGCTCTGATGTATCTATCTTTTTTACA
CCGTTTTCATCTGTGCATATGGACAGTTTTCCCTTTGATATGTAACGGTGAACAGTTGTTCTACTTTTGT
TTGTTAGTCTTGATGCTTCACTGATAGATACAAGAGCCATAAGAACCTCAGATCCTTCCGTATTTAGCCA
GTATGTTCTCTAGTGTGGTTCGTTGTTTTTGCGTGAGCCATGAGAACGAACCATTGAGATCATACTTACT
TTGCATGTCACTCAAAAATTTTGCCTCAAAACTGGTGAGCTGAATTTTTGCAGTTAAAGCATCGTGTAGT
GTTTTTCTTAGTCCGTTATGTAGGTAGGAATCTGATGTAATGGTTGTTGGTATTTTGTCACCATTCATTT
TTATCTGGTTGTTCTCAAGTTCGGTTACGAGATCCATTTGTCTATCTAGTTCAACTTGGAAAATCAACGT
ATCAGTCGGGCGGCCTCGCTTATCAACCACCAATTTCATATTGCTGTAAGTGTTTAAATCTTTACTTATT
GGTTTCAAAACCCATTGGTTAAGCCTTTTAAACTCATGGTAGTTATTTTCAAGCATTAACATGAACTTAA
ATTCATCAAGGCTAATCTCTATATTTGCCTTGTGAGTTTTCTTTTGTGTTAGTTCTTTTAATAACCACTC
ATAAATCCTCATAGAGTATTTGTTTTCAAAAGACTTAACATGTTCCAGATTATATTTTATGAATTTTTTT
AACTGGAAAAGATAAGGCAATATCTCTTCACTAAAAACTAATTCTAATTTTTCGCTTGAGAACTTGGCAT
AGTTTGTCCACTGGAAAATCTCAAAGCCTTTAACCAAAGGATTCCTGATTTCCACAGTTCTCGTCATCAG
CTCTCTGGTTGCTTTAGCTAATACACCATAAGCATTTTCCCTACTGATGTTCATCATCTGAGCGTATTGG
TTATAAGTGAACGATACCGTCCGTTCTTTCCTTGTAGGGTTTTCAATCGTGGGGTTGAGTAGTGCCACAC
AGCATAAAATTAGCTTGGTTTCATGCTCCGTTAAGTCATAGCGACTAATCGCTAGTTCATTTGCTTTGAA
AACAACTAATTCAGACATACATCTCAATTGGTCTAGGTGATTTTAATCACTATACCAATTGAGATGGGCT
AGTCAATGATAATTACTAGTCCTTTTCCTTTGAGTTGTGGGTATCTGTAAATTCTGCTAGACCTTTGCTG
GAAAACTTGTAAATTCTGCTAGACCCTCTGTAAATTCCGCTAGACCTTTGTGTGTTTTTTTTGTTTATAT
TCAAGTGGTTATAATTTATAGAATAAAGAAAGAATAAAAAAAGATAAAAAGAATAGATCCCAGCCCTGTG
TATAACTCACTACTTTAGTCAGTTCCGCAGTATTACAAAAGGATGTCGCAAACGCTGTTTGCTCCTCTAC
AAAACAGACCTTAAAACCCTAAAGGCTTAAGTAGCACCCTCGCAAGCTCGGGCAAATCGCTGAATATTCC
TTTTGTCTCCGACCATCAGGCACCTGAGTCGCTGTCTTTTTCGTGACATTCAGTTCGCTGCGCTCACGGC
TCTGGCAGTGAATGGGGGTAAATGGCACTACAGGCGCCTTTTATGGATTCATGCAAGGAAACTACCCATA
ATACAAGAAAAGCCCGTCACGGGCTTCTCAGGGCGTTTTATGGCGGGTCTGCGGAGTGGTGAATCCGTTA
GCGAGGTGCCGCCGGCTTCCATTCAGGTCGAGGTGGCCCGGCTCCATGCACCGCGACGCAACGCGGGGAG
GCAGACAAGGTATAGGGCGGCGCCTACAATCCATGCCAACCCGTTCCATGTGCTCGCCGAGGCGGCATAA
ATCGCCGTGACGATCAGCGGTCCAATGATCGAAGTTAGGCTGGTAAGAGCCGCGAGCGATCCTTGAAGCT
GTCCCTGATGGTCGTCATCTACCTGCCTGGACAGCATGGCCTGCAACGCGGGCATCCCGATGCCGCCGGA
AGCGAGAAGAATCATAATGGGGAAGGCCATCCAGCCTCGCGTCGCGAACGCCAGCAAGACGTAGCCCAGC
GCGTCGGCCGCCATGCCGGCGATAATGGCCTGCTTCTCGCCGAAACGTTTGGTGGCGGGACCAGTGACGA
AGGCTTGAGCGAGGGCGTGCAAGATTCCGAATACCGCAAGCGACAGGCCGATCATCGTCGCGCTCCAGCG
AAAGCGGTCCTCGCCGAAAATGACCCAGAGCGCTGCCGGCACCCTGTCCTACGAGTTGCATGATAAAGAA
GACAGTCATAAGTGCGGCGACGATAGTCATGCCCCGCGCCCACCGGAAGGAGCTGACTGGGTTGAAGGCT
CTCAAGGGCATCGGCATTCGCCATTCAGGCTGCCTCCTACCAAGACGACTTCAAATCCGACCCGTAGAGA
TCTCACATGTTCTTTCCTGCGTTATCCCCTGATTCTGTGGATAACCGTATTACCGCCTTTGAGTGAGCTG
ATACCGCTCGCCGCAGCCGAACGACCGAGCGCAGCGAGTCAGTGAGCGAGGAAGCGGAAGAGCGCCCAAT
ACGCAAACCGCCTCTCCCCGCGCGTTGGCCGATTCATTAATGCAGCTGGCACGACAGGTTTCCCGACTGG
AAAGCGGGCAGTGAGCGCAACGCAATTAATGTGAGTTAGCTCACTCATTAGGCACCCCAGGCTTTACACT
TTATGCTTCCGGCTCGTATGTTGTGTGGAATTGTGAGCGGATAACAATTTCACACAGGAAACAGCTATGA
CCATGATTACGCCAAGCGCGCAATTAACCCTCACTAAAGGGAACAAAAGCTGGAGCTCCACCGCGGTGGC
GGCCGCTCTAGAACTAGTGGATCCCCCGGGCTGCAGGAATTCGATATCAAGCTTATCGATACCGTCGCCC
TGTTCTGGAAAACCGGGCTGCTCAGGGCGATATTACTGCACCCGGCGGTGCTCGCCGTTTAACGGGTGAT
CAGACTGCCGCTCTGCGTGATTCTCTTAGCGATAAACCTGCAAAAAATATTATTTTGCTGATTGGCGATG
GGATGGGGGACTCGGAAATTACTGCCGCACGTAATTATGCCGAAGGTGCGGGCGGCTTTTTTAAAGGTAT
AGATGCCTTACCGCTTACCGGGCAATACACTCACTATGCGCTGAATAAAAAAACCGGCAAACCGGACTAC
GTCACCGACTCGGCTGCATCAGCAACCGCCTGGTCAACCGGTGTCAAAACCTATAACGGCGCGCTGGGCG
TCGATATTCACGAAAAAGATCACCCAACGATTCTGGAAATGGCAAAAGCCGCAGGTCTGGCGACCGGTAA
CGTTTCTACCGCAGAGTTGCAGGATGCCACGCCCGCTGCGCTGGTGGCACATGTGACCTCGCGCAAATGC
TACGGTCCGAGCGCGACCAGTGAAAAATGTCCGGGTAACGCTCTGGAAAAAGGCGGAAAAGGATCGATTA
CCGAACAGCTGCTTAACGCTCGTGCCGACGTTACGCTTGGCGGCGGCGCAAAAACCTTTGCTGAAACGGC
AACCGCTGGTGAATGGCAGGGAAAAACGCTGCGTGAACAGGCACAGGCGCGTGGTTATCAGTTGGTGAGC
GATGCTGCCTCACTGAATTCGGTGACGGAAGCGAATCAGCAAAAACCCCTGCTTGGCCTGTTTGCTGACG
GCAATATGCCAGTGCGCTGGCTAGGACCGAAAGCAACGTACCATGGCAATATCGATAAGCCCGCAGTCAC
CTGTACGCCAAATCCGCAACGTAATGACAGTGTACCAACCCTGGCGCAGATGACCGACAAAGCCATTGAA
TTGTTGAGTAAAAATGAGAAAGGCTTTTTCCTGCAAGTTGAAGGTGCGTCAATCGATAAACAGGATCATG
CTGCGAATCCTTGTGGGCAAATTGGCGAGACGGTCGATCTCGATGAAGCCGTACAACGGGCGCTGGAATT
CGCTAAAAAGGAGGGTAACACGCTGGTCATAGTCACCGCTGATCACGCCCACGCCAGCCAGATTGTTGCG
CCGGATACCAAAGCTCCGGGCCTCACCCAGGCGCTAAATACCAAAGATGGCGCAGTGATGGTGATGAGTT
ACGGGAACTCCGAAGAGGATTCACAAGAACATACCGGCAGTCAGTTGCGTATTGCGGCGTATGGCCCGCA
TGCCGCCAATGTTGTTGGACTGACCGACCAGACCGATCTCTTCTACACCATGAAAGCCGCTCTGGGGCTG
AAATAAAACCGCGCCCGGCAGTGAATTTTCGCTGCCGGGTGGTTTTTTTGCTGTTAGCAACCAGACTTAA
TGGCAGATCACGGGCGCATACGCTCATGGTTAAAACATGAAGAGGGATGGTGCTATGAAAATAACATTAC
TGGTTACCTTGCTTTTCGGTCTGGTTTTTTTAACCACCGTCGGCGCTGCCGAGAGAACTTTAACCCCACA
ACAACAGCGTATGACCTCCTGTAATCAGCAGGCGACGGCGCAGGCGTTGAAAGGGGATGCTCGTAAGACC
TACATGAGTGATTGCCTGAAGAACAGCAAGTCTGCGCCTGGCGAAAAAAGTTTGACGCCACAGCAGCAAA
AGATGCGCGAATGCAATAATCAAGCAACACAACAATCTCTGAAAGGTGATGATCGTAATAAGTTTATGAG
TGCCTGCCTCAAGAAAGCCGCCTGATACCTGATAGTGCTAACGGGTGAGCTACGAAAATGGCTCACCCGA
AATATCATACTTCTGCCTTTAGCTCCGTCTCTATAATTTGGGAAAATTGTTTCTGAATGTTCCCAAAAAT
AATGAATGATGAAAACTTTTTCAAAAAAGCGGCGGCGCACGGGGAGGAACCTCCTTTAACTCCTCAAAAC
GAACATCAGCGGTCCGGGCTGCGCTTCGCCCGTCGCGTCAGACTACCCCGTGCGGTTGGCCTGGCTGGCA
TGTTCTTACCGATTGCTTCAACGCTGGTTTCACACCCGCCGCCGGGCTGGTGGTGGCTGGTGTTGGTCGG
CTGGGCGTTCGTCTGGCCGCATTTAGCCTGGCAGATAGCGAGCAGGGCCGTCGATCCGCTTAGCCGGGAA
ATTTACAACTTAAAAACCGATGCAGTATTAGCGGGAATGTGGGTAGGCGTAATGGGCGTAAACGTGCTGC
CTTCCACCGCGATGTTGATGATTATGTGTCTGAATTTGATGGGGGCAGGCGGCCCCCGTCTGTTTGTCGC
GGGTCTGGTGTTGATGGTGGTTTCCTGCCTTGTCACCCTCGAGGGGGGGCCCGGTACCCAATTCGCCCTA
TAGTGAGTCGTATTACGCGCGCTCACTGGCCGTCGTTTTACAACGTCGTGACTGGGAAAACCCTGGCGTT
ACCCAACTTAATCGCCTTGCAGCACATCCCCCTTTCGCCAGCTGGCGTAATAGCGAAGAGGCCCGCACCG
ATCGCCCTTCCCAACAGTTGCGCAGCCTGAATGGCGAATGGG
[124 nt withheld, positions 6343-6466]
C
[91 nt withheld, positions 6468-6558]
A
[49 nt withheld, positions 6560-6608]
CCTTTGACGTTGGAGTCCACGTTCTTT
[37 nt withheld, positions 6636-6672]
ACCCTATCTCGGTCTATTCTTTTGATTTATAAGGGATTTTGCCGATTTCGGCCTATTGGTTAAAAAATGA
GCTGATTTAACAAAAATTTAACGCGAATTTTAACAAAATATTAACGCTTACAATTTAGGTGGCACTTTTC
GGGGAAATGTGCGCGGAACCCCTATTTGTTTATTTTTCTAAATACATTCAAATATGTATCCGCTCATGAG
ACAATAACCCTGATAAATGCTTCAATAATATTGAAAAAGGAAGAGTATGAGTATTCAACATTTCCGTGTC
GCCCTTATTCCCTTTTTTGCGGCATTTTGCCTTCCTGTTTTTGCTCACCCAGAAACGCTGGTGAAAGTAA
AAGATGCTGAAGATCAGTTGGGTGCACGAGTGGGTTACATCGAACTGGATCTCAACAGCGGTAAGATCCT
TGAGAGTTTTCGCCCCGAAGAACGTTTTCCAATGATGAGCACTTTTAAAGTTCTGCTATGTGGCGCGGTA
TTATCCCGTATTGACGCCGGGCAAGAGCAACTCGGTCGCCGCATACACTATTCTCAGAATGACTTGGTTG
AGTACTCACCAGTCACAGAAAAGCATCTTACGGATGGCATGACAGTAAGAGAATTATGCAGTGCTGCCAT
AACCATGAGTGATAACACTGCGGCCAACTTACTTCTGACAACGATCGGAGGACCGAAGGAGCTAACCGCT
TTTTTGCACAACATGGGGGATCATGTAACTCGCCTTGATCGCTGGGAACCGGAGCTGAATGAAGCCATAC
CAAACGACGAGCGTGACACCACGATGCCTGTAGCAATGGCAACAACGTTGCGCAAACTATTAACTGGCGA
ACTACTTACTCTAGCTTCCCGGCAACAATTAATAGACTGGATGGAGGCGGATAAAGTTGCAGGACCACTT
CTGCGCTCGGCCCTTCCGGCTGGCTGGTTTATTGCTGATAAATCTGGAGCCGGTGAGCGTGGGTCTCGCG
GTATCATTGCAGCACTGGGGCCAGATGGTAAGCCCTCCCGTATCGTAGTTATCTACACGACGGGGAGTCA
GGCAACTATGGATGAACGAAATAGACAGATCGCTGAGATAGGTGCCTCACTGATTAAGCA
Features (pLannotate 1.2.2; 20 found; start..end, strand, type, name):
    145..273     +  CDS            TRA2_ECOLX (fragment): Protein predicted: Swiss-Prot protein existence level 4. Required for transposition of transposon Tn903. From Escherichia coli.
   1028..1978    -  CDS            Rep101: RepA protein needed for replication with the pSC101 origin; rep101
   2026..2248    -  rep_origin     pSC101 ori: low-copy replication origin that requires the Rep101 protein
   2613..3234    -  CDS            TcR (fragment): tetracycline efflux protein; tet; confers resistance to tetracycline
   3237..3253    -  CDS            lacZα (fragment): LacZα fragment of β-galactosidase; lacZ fragment
   3292..3420    +  rep_origin     RSF ori (fragment): Plasmids containing the RSF 1030 origin of replication can be propagated in E. coli cells that contain additional plasmids with compatible origins.
   3422..3514    +  CDS            lacI (fragment): lac repressor; lacI; The lac repressor binds to the lac operator to inhibit transcription in E. coli. This inhibition can be relieved by adding lactose or isopropyl-β-D-thiogalactopyranoside (IPTG).
   3527..3548    +  protein_bind   CAP binding site: CAP binding activates transcription in the presence of cAMP. E. coli catabolite activator protein
   3563..3593    +  promoter       lac promoter: promoter for the E. coli lac operon
   3601..3617    +  protein_bind   lac operator: The lac repressor binds to the lac operator to inhibit transcription in E. coli. This inhibition can be relieved by adding lactose or isopropyl-β-D-thiogalactopyranoside (IPTG). lac repressor encoded by lacI
   3662..3680    +  promoter       T3 promoter: promoter for bacteriophage T3 RNA polymerase
   3693..3777    +  misc_feature   MCS (fragment): pBluescript multiple cloning site
   3779..5113    +  CDS            phoA (fragment): PPB_ECOLI - Experimental evidence at protein level: Swiss-Prot protein existence level 1. From Escherichia coli (strain K12).
   5235..5432    +  CDS            psiF (fragment): PSIF_ECOLI - Experimental evidence at protein level: Swiss-Prot protein existence level 1. From Escherichia coli (strain K12).
   5657..6133    +  CDS            dgcC (fragment): DGCC_ECOLI - Also known as adrA, yaiC. Experimental evidence at protein level: Swiss-Prot protein existence level 1. A probable diguanylate cyclase. The last member of a cascade of expressed proteins, its expression requires DgcM. DgcC production induces biosynthesis of cellulose in some E.coli isolates, but not in K12 strains. Cyclic-di-GMP is a second messenger which controls cell surface-associated traits in bacteria. From Escherichia coli (strain K12).
   6157..6175    -  promoter       T7 promoter: promoter for bacteriophage T7 RNA polymerase
   6183..6338    +  CDS            lacZα (fragment): LacZα fragment of β-galactosidase; lacZ fragment
   6343..6771    +  rep_origin     f1 ori (sequence partly withheld): f1 bacteriophage origin of replication; arrow indicates direction of (+) strand synthesis
   6824..6928    +  promoter       AmpR promoter: bla
   6929..7       +  CDS            AmpR (across the origin): β-lactamase; bla; confers resistance to ampicillin, carbenicillin, and related antibiotics
