[The description below was written by a language model from this plasmid's Addgene catalogue record and pLannotate feature annotations shown in this document.]
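Description:
pRMCD28 is a low-copy bacterial expression vector built on pWSK29 and supplied as an empty backbone for making alkaline phosphatase reporter fusions to map membrane protein topology in E. coli and related bacteria. It replicates from the pSC101 origin, which depends on the plasmid-encoded Rep101 (RepA) protein and keeps copy number low, a useful property when the fused membrane proteins are poorly tolerated. Selection is by ampicillin through the β-lactamase gene and its own promoter. An f1 origin is also present, allowing single-stranded DNA production with helper phage. The catalogue gives the backbone as about 5.4 kb, while the sequenced plasmid is 7,782 nt, the difference being consistent with the added phoA-containing segment.

The payload is a truncated E. coli phoA coding region (PhoA'), annotated as a fragment and placed immediately downstream of a partial pBluescript-type multiple cloning site. Upstream lie the CAP binding site, lac promoter and lac operator, plus a T3 promoter. A T7 promoter faces inward from the other side. A gene segment cloned in frame into the cloning site therefore gains PhoA' as a C-terminal fusion. Because alkaline phosphatase is active only after export to the periplasm, and PhoA' is expected to lack its own export signal, enzyme activity reports whether the fusion junction lies on the periplasmic or cytoplasmic side of the membrane. Fragments of psiF and dgcC follow phoA and appear to be chromosomal DNA carried along with it. Short annotated remnants of TcR, lacI, lacZα, an RSF origin and a Tn903 transposition protein are probably nonfunctional backbone leftovers. The associated publication applied this approach to the Shigella flexneri O-antigen polymerase.
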