Addgene plasmid #167556: pRMCD28
Purpose: (Empty Backbone) Plasmid pWSK29 encoding E. coli PhoA' for making reporter fusion proteins for topology mapping
Depositing lab: Renato Morona. Depositing organization: Adelaide University. Publication: Overexpression and topology of the Shigella flexneri O-antigen polymerase (Rfc/Wzy). Daniels C, Vindurampulle C, Morona R. Mol Microbiol. 1998 Jun;28(6):1211-22. doi: 10.1046/j.1365-2958.1998.00884.x. PubMed 9680210.
Backbone
  Vector backbone: pWSK29
  Backbone size (bp): 5400
  Vector type: Bacterial Expression
  Tag / fusion protein: PhoA' (C terminal on insert)
Growth in bacteria
  Bacterial resistance: Ampicillin, 100 μg/mL
  Growth temperature: 37°C
  Growth strain: DH5alpha
  Copy number: Low Copy
Terms and licenses: Academic/Nonprofit Terms; Industry Terms: Not Available to Industry
How to cite: pRMCD28 was a gift from Renato Morona (Addgene plasmid # 167556 ; http://n2t.net/addgene:167556 ; RRID:Addgene_167556)
